Addgene plasmid #203935: pC0.419
Purpose: Down Flank. Neutral site. Down flanking sequence of type II site-specific deoxyribonuclease AquI (FEK30_10065) in Synechococcus sp. PCC 11901.
Depositing lab: Alistair McCormick. Depositing organization: University of Edinburgh. Publication: A toolbox to engineer the highly productive cyanobacterium Synechococcus sp. PCC 11901. Victoria AJ, Selao TT, Moreno-Cabezuelo JA, Mills LA, Gale GAR, Lea-Smith DJ, McCormick AJ. Plant Physiol. 2024 May 7:kiae261. doi: 10.1093/plphys/kiae261. PubMed 38713768.
Backbone
  Vector backbone: n/a
  Vector type: Synthetic Biology
Growth in bacteria
  Bacterial resistance: Spectinomycin, 50 μg/mL
  Growth temperature: 37°C
  Growth strain: DH5alpha
  Copy number: High Copy
Gene/Insert
  Gene/Insert name: aquI DOWN
  Species: Synechococcus sp. PCC 11901
  Cloning method: Restriction Enzyme; 5′ cloning site unknown (unknown if destroyed)
Terms and licenses: Academic/Nonprofit Terms; Industry Terms: Not Available to Industry
Depositor comments: 11901 toolkit compatible with CyanoGate Kit
How to cite: pC0.419 was a gift from Alistair McCormick (Addgene plasmid # 203935 ; http://n2t.net/addgene:203935 ; RRID:Addgene_203935)
