[The description below was written by a language model from this plasmid's Addgene catalogue record and pLannotate feature annotations shown in this document.]
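Description:
pC0.419 is a small, high-copy synthetic biology part plasmid from a genetic toolbox for the fast-growing cyanobacterium Synechococcus sp. PCC 11901, described by the depositor as compatible with the CyanoGate modular cloning kit. The backbone is not named in the record. Both feature tables show a ColE1/pUC-type origin of replication for propagation in E. coli and an aadA gene, which confers spectinomycin (and streptomycin) resistance and matches the listed selection. An AmpR (bla) promoter lies upstream of aadA, along with short integrase and gentamicin acetyltransferase fragments. These fragments look like non-functional remnants of the integron-type cassette from which the resistance marker was derived.

The payload is "aquI DOWN", the sequence flanking the downstream side of the gene for the type II site-specific deoxyribonuclease AquI (locus FEK30_10065) in PCC 11901, a locus the record designates as a neutral site. A down flank of this kind is normally combined with a matching up flank and an intervening expression or marker cassette, so that homologous recombination inserts the assembled DNA into the cyanobacterial chromosome at that locus. The part carries no promoter or coding sequence of its own, and the automated annotation does not label it.

The two sequence records differ. The 2,815 nt full sequence has only a short lacI fragment after the origin, leaving an unannotated stretch that presumably holds the flank. The 2,847 nt sequencing result instead shows a lac promoter/operator, pUC multiple cloning site and lacZα fragment, which resembles an empty acceptor vector with a blue/white screening cassette. The record does not explain this discrepancy.
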