Features (pLannotate 1.2.2; 6 found; start..end, strand, type, name):
    110..214     +  promoter       AmpR promoter: bla
    205..285     -  CDS            int (fragment): INT2_ECOLX - Protein inferred from homology: Swiss-Prot protein existence level 3. Putative integrase believed to be involved in the insertion of antibiotic resistance genes into plasmids and transposons. From Escherichia coli.
    373..429     +  CDS            GmR (fragment): gentamycin acetyltransferase; aacC1; confers resistance to gentamycin
    436..1224    +  CDS            aadA: S3AD_ECOLX - Experimental evidence at protein level: Swiss-Prot protein existence level 1. Mediates bacterial resistance to the antibiotics streptomycin and spectinomycin. From Escherichia coli.
   1398..1986    +  rep_origin     ori: high-copy-number ColE1/pMB1/pBR322/pUC origin of replication
   2169..2218    +  CDS            lacI (fragment): lac repressor; lacI; The lac repressor binds to the lac operator to inhibit transcription in E. coli. This inhibition can be relieved by adding lactose or isopropyl-β-D-thiogalactopyranoside (IPTG).
>Addgene plasmid #203935 | pC0.419 | addgene full sequence | sequence record 477906 | Addgene NGS Result
GTGGCTCTTCAGTGGACGAAAGGGCCTCGTGATACGCCTATTTTTATAGGTTAATGTCATGATAATAATG
GTTTCTTAGACGTCAGGTGGCACTTTTCGGGGAAATGTGCGCGGAACCCCTATTTGTTTATTTTTCTAAA
TACATTCAAATATGTATCCGCTCATGAGACAATAACCCTGATAAATGCTTCAATAATATTGAAAAAGGAA
GAGTATGCGCTCACGCAACTGGTCCAGAACCTTGACCGAACGCAGCGGTGGTAACGGCGCAGTGGCGGTT
TTCATGGCTTGTTATGACTGTTTTTTTTTGGGGTACAGTCTATGCCTCGGGCATCCAAGCAGCAAGCGCG
TTACGCCGTGGGTCGATGTTTGATGTTATGGAGCAGCAACGATGTTACGCAGCAGGGCAGTCGCCCTAAA
ACAAAGTTAAACATCATGAGGGAAGCGGTGATCGCCGAAGTATCGACTCAACTATCAGAGGTAGTTGGCG
TCATCGAGCGCCATCTCGAACCGACGTTGCTGGCCGTACATTTGTACGGCTCCGCAGTGGATGGCGGCCT
GAAGCCACACAGCGATATTGATTTGCTGGTTACGGTGACCGTAAGGCTTGATGAAACAACGCGGCGAGCT
TTGATCAACGACCTTTTGGAAACTTCGGCTTCCCCTGGAGAGAGCGAGATTCTCCGCGCTGTAGAAGTCA
CCATTGTTGTGCACGACGACATCATTCCGTGGCGTTATCCAGCTAAGCGCGAACTGCAATTTGGAGAATG
GCAGCGCAATGACATTCTTGCAGGTATCTTCGAGCCAGCCACGATCGACATTGATCTGGCTATCTTGCTG
ACAAAAGCAAGAGAACATAGCGTTGCCTTGGTAGGTCCAGCGGCGGAGGAACTCTTTGATCCGGTTCCTG
AACAGGATCTATTTGAGGCGCTAAATGAAACCTTAACGCTATGGAACTCGCCGCCCGACTGGGCTGGCGA
TGAGCGAAATGTAGTGCTTACGTTGTCCCGCATTTGGTACAGCGCAGTAACCGGCAAAATCGCGCCGAAG
GATGTCGCTGCCGACTGGGCAATGGAGCGCCTGCCGGCCCAGTATCAGCCCGTCATACTTGAAGCTAGAC
AGGCTTATCTTGGACAAGAAGAAGATCGCTTGGCCTCGCGCGCAGATCAGTTGGAAGAATTTGTCCATTA
CGTAAAAGGCGAGATCACCAAGGTAGTCGGCAAATAACTGTCAGACCAAGTTTACTCATATATACTTTAG
ATTGATTTAAAACTTCATTTTTAATTTAAAAGGATCTAGGTGAAGATCCTTTTTGATAATCTCATGACCA
AAATCCCTTAACGTGAGTTTTCGTTCCACTGAGCGTCAGACCCCGTAGAAAAGATCAAAGGATCTTCTTG
AGATCCTTTTTTTCTGCGCGTAATCTGCTGCTTGCAAACAAAAAAACCACCGCTACCAGCGGTGGTTTGT
TTGCCGGATCAAGAGCTACCAACTCTTTTTCCGAAGGTAACTGGCTTCAGCAGAGCGCAGATACCAAATA
CTGTTCTTCTAGTGTAGCCGTAGTTAGGCCACCACTTCAAGAACTCTGTAGCACCGCCTACATACCTCGC
TCTGCTAATCCTGTTACCAGTGGCTGCTGCCAGTGGCGATAAGTCGTGTCTTACCGGGTTGGACTCAAGA
CGATAGTTACCGGATAAGGCGCAGCGGTCGGGCTGAACGGGGGGTTCGTGCACACAGCCCAGCTTGGAGC
GAACGACCTACACCGAACTGAGATACCTACAGCGTGAGCTATGAGAAAGCGCCACGCTTCCCGAAGGGAG
AAAGGCGGACAGGTATCCGGTAAGCGGCAGGGTCGGAACAGGAGAGCGCACGAGGGAGCTTCCAGGGGGA
AACGCCTGGTATCTTTATAGTCCTGTCGGGTTTCGCCACCTCTGACTTGAGCGTCGATTTTTGTGATGCT
CGTCAGGGGGGCGGAGCCTATGGAAAAACGCCAGCAACGCGGCCTTTTTACGGTTCCTGGCCTTTTGCTG
GCCTTTTGCTCACATGTTCTTTCCTGCGTTATCCCCTGATTCTGTGGATAACCGTATTACCGCCTTTGAG
TGAGCTGATACCGCTCGCCGCAGCCGAACGACCGAGCGCAGCGAGTCAGTGAGCGAGGAAGCGGAAGAGC
GCCCAATACGCAAACCGCCTCTCCCCGCGCGTTGGCCGATTCATTAATCACTCTGTGGTCTCAGCTTCTT
TACAAAATCAAACCCGATCGCCTCTCTATTTTGATAAATCTATGTCTACTCCCTCTGTTACCCCTGTAGA
ATCTAGCACCCTAATCAAAACCCCTGAACTGCTGGCTCCAGCGGGAAATTGGGACTGTGCGATCGCCGCC
GTAGAAAATGGAGCCGATGCGATTTATTTTGGGCTGGATAAATTTAATGCCCGGATGCGATCGCAAAACT
TTGTCGAGTCAGATTTGCCGGAGTTAATGGCATACTTACATCGGCGTGGCGTGAAGGGCTATGTGACGTT
AAATACGCTGATTTTCACCTCGGAATTGGCGGCAGTCGAACAATATTTGCGGTCGATTATTGCGGCAGGA
GTCGATGCGGCGATTGTCCAGGATGTGGGGCTATGTCAGTTAATTCGGCAATTGTCCCCCGATTTTCCGA
TCCATGGTTCCACCCAGATGACCGTCACCAGCGCCGCAGGGGTCGAGTTCGCGCAAAACTTGGGTTGTGA
TTTGGTGGTATTGGCGCGGGAATGTTCGATCAAGGAAATCAATAAAATCCAGCAGGAATTGGGTCAACAC
GCTTGAGACCACGAA
