Features (pLannotate 1.2.2; 12 found; start..end, strand, type, name):
    110..214     +  promoter       AmpR promoter: bla
    205..285     -  CDS            int (fragment): INT2_ECOLX - Protein inferred from homology: Swiss-Prot protein existence level 3. Putative integrase believed to be involved in the insertion of antibiotic resistance genes into plasmids and transposons. From Escherichia coli.
    373..429     +  CDS            GmR (fragment): gentamycin acetyltransferase; aacC1; confers resistance to gentamycin
    436..1224    +  CDS            aadA: S3AD_ECOLX - Experimental evidence at protein level: Swiss-Prot protein existence level 1. Mediates bacterial resistance to the antibiotics streptomycin and spectinomycin. From Escherichia coli.
   1398..1986    +  rep_origin     ori: high-copy-number ColE1/pMB1/pBR322/pUC origin of replication
   2169..2285    +  CDS            lacI (fragment): LACI_ECOLI - Experimental evidence at protein level: Swiss-Prot protein existence level 1. Repressor of the lactose operon. Binds allolactose as an inducer. From Escherichia coli (strain K12).
   2301..2322    +  protein_bind   CAP binding site: CAP binding activates transcription in the presence of cAMP. E. coli catabolite activator protein
   2337..2367    +  promoter       lac promoter: promoter for the E. coli lac operon
   2375..2391    +  protein_bind   lac operator: The lac repressor binds to the lac operator to inhibit transcription in E. coli. This inhibition can be relieved by adding lactose or isopropyl-β-D-thiogalactopyranoside (IPTG). lac repressor encoded by lacI
   2428..2484    -  misc_feature   MCS: pUC18/19 multiple cloning site
   2481..2638    +  CDS            lacZα (fragment): LacZα fragment of β-galactosidase; lacZ fragment
   2644..2743    -  misc_feature   bom (fragment): basis of mobility region from pBR322
>Addgene plasmid #203935 | pC0.419 Sequencing Result | analyzer sequence | sequence record 406800
GTGGCTCTTCAGTGGACGAAAGGGCCTCGTGATACGCCTATTTTTATAGGTTAATGTCATGATAATAATG
GTTTCTTAGACGTCAGGTGGCACTTTTCGGGGAAATGTGCGCGGAACCCCTATTTGTTTATTTTTCTAAA
TACATTCAAATATGTATCCGCTCATGAGACAATAACCCTGATAAATGCTTCAATAATATTGAAAAAGGAA
GAGTATGCGCTCACGCAACTGGTCCAGAACCTTGACCGAACGCAGCGGTGGTAACGGCGCAGTGGCGGTT
TTCATGGCTTGTTATGACTGTTTTTTTTTGGGGTACAGTCTATGCCTCGGGCATCCAAGCAGCAAGCGCG
TTACGCCGTGGGTCGATGTTTGATGTTATGGAGCAGCAACGATGTTACGCAGCAGGGCAGTCGCCCTAAA
ACAAAGTTAAACATCATGAGGGAAGCGGTGATCGCCGAAGTATCGACTCAACTATCAGAGGTAGTTGGCG
TCATCGAGCGCCATCTCGAACCGACGTTGCTGGCCGTACATTTGTACGGCTCCGCAGTGGATGGCGGCCT
GAAGCCACACAGCGATATTGATTTGCTGGTTACGGTGACCGTAAGGCTTGATGAAACAACGCGGCGAGCT
TTGATCAACGACCTTTTGGAAACTTCGGCTTCCCCTGGAGAGAGCGAGATTCTCCGCGCTGTAGAAGTCA
CCATTGTTGTGCACGACGACATCATTCCGTGGCGTTATCCAGCTAAGCGCGAACTGCAATTTGGAGAATG
GCAGCGCAATGACATTCTTGCAGGTATCTTCGAGCCAGCCACGATCGACATTGATCTGGCTATCTTGCTG
ACAAAAGCAAGAGAACATAGCGTTGCCTTGGTAGGTCCAGCGGCGGAGGAACTCTTTGATCCGGTTCCTG
AACAGGATCTATTTGAGGCGCTAAATGAAACCTTAACGCTATGGAACTCGCCGCCCGACTGGGCTGGCGA
TGAGCGAAATGTAGTGCTTACGTTGTCCCGCATTTGGTACAGCGCAGTAACCGGCAAAATCGCGCCGAAG
GATGTCGCTGCCGACTGGGCAATGGAGCGCCTGCCGGCCCAGTATCAGCCCGTCATACTTGAAGCTAGAC
AGGCTTATCTTGGACAAGAAGAAGATCGCTTGGCCTCGCGCGCAGATCAGTTGGAAGAATTTGTCCATTA
CGTAAAAGGCGAGATCACCAAGGTAGTCGGCAAATAACTGTCAGACCAAGTTTACTCATATATACTTTAG
ATTGATTTAAAACTTCATTTTTAATTTAAAAGGATCTAGGTGAAGATCCTTTTTGATAATCTCATGACCA
AAATCCCTTAACGTGAGTTTTCGTTCCACTGAGCGTCAGACCCCGTAGAAAAGATCAAAGGATCTTCTTG
AGATCCTTTTTTTCTGCGCGTAATCTGCTGCTTGCAAACAAAAAAACCACCGCTACCAGCGGTGGTTTGT
TTGCCGGATCAAGAGCTACCAACTCTTTTTCCGAAGGTAACTGGCTTCAGCAGAGCGCAGATACCAAATA
CTGTTCTTCTAGTGTAGCCGTAGTTAGGCCACCACTTCAAGAACTCTGTAGCACCGCCTACATACCTCGC
TCTGCTAATCCTGTTACCAGTGGCTGCTGCCAGTGGCGATAAGTCGTGTCTTACCGGGTTGGACTCAAGA
CGATAGTTACCGGATAAGGCGCAGCGGTCGGGCTGAACGGGGGGTTCGTGCACACAGCCCAGCTTGGAGC
GAACGACCTACACCGAACTGAGATACCTACAGCGTGAGCTATGAGAAAGCGCCACGCTTCCCGAAGGGAG
AAAGGCGGACAGGTATCCGGTAAGCGGCAGGGTCGGAACAGGAGAGCGCACGAGGGAGCTTCCAGGGGGA
AACGCCTGGTATCTTTATAGTCCTGTCGGGTTTCGCCACCTCTGACTTGAGCGTCGATTTTTGTGATGCT
CGTCAGGGGGGCGGAGCCTATGGAAAAACGCCAGCAACGCGGCCTTTTTACGGTTCCTGGCCTTTTGCTG
GCCTTTTGCTCACATGTTCTTTCCTGCGTTATCCCCTGATTCTGTGGATAACCGTATTACCGCCTTTGAG
TGAGCTGATACCGCTCGCCGCAGCCGAACGACCGAGCGCAGCGAGTCAGTGAGCGAGGAAGCGGAAGAGC
GCCCAATACGCAAACCGCCTCTCCCCGCGCGTTGGCCGATTCATTAATCACTCTGTGGTCTCATACTTTG
TCTTCGCAGCTGGCACGACAGGTTTCCCGACTGGAAAGCGGGCAGTGAGCGCAACGCAATTAATGTGAGT
TAGCTCACTCATTAGGCACCCCAGGCTTTACACTTTATGCTTCCGGCTCGTATGTTGTGTGGAATTGTGA
GCGGATAACAATTTCACACAGGAAACAGCTATGACCATGATTACGCCAAGCTTGCATGCCTGCAGGTCGA
CTCTAGAGGATCCCCGGGTACCGAGCTCGAATTCACTGGCCGTCGTTTTACAACGTCGTGACTGGGAAAA
CCCTGGCGTTACCCAACTTAATCGCCTTGCAGCACATCCCCCTTTCGCCAGCTGGCGTAATAGCGAAGAG
GCCCGCACCGATCGCCCTTCCCAACAGTTGCGCAGCCTGAATGGCGAATGGCGCCTGATGCGGTATTTTC
TCCTTACGCATCTGTGCGGTATTTCACACCGCATATGGTGCACTCTCAGTACAATCTGCTCTGATGCCGC
ATAGTTAAGCCAGCCCCGACACCCGCCAACACCCGCTGACGCGCCCTGACGGGCTTGTCTGCTCCCGGCA
TCCGCTTACAGACAAGCTGTGACGAAGACAAAATGTGAGACCACGAA
